Addgene plasmid #18654: pRS314-MDM2
Depositing lab: Bert Vogelstein. Depositing organization: Johns Hopkins University and School of Medicine. Publication: Oncoprotein MDM2 conceals the activation domain of tumour suppressor p53. Oliner JD, Pietenpol JA, Thiagalingam S, Gyuris J, Kinzler KW, Vogelstein B. Nature. 1993 Apr 29. 362(6423):857-60. 10.1038/362857a0 PubMed 8479525.
Backbone
  Vector backbone: pRS314 w/Gal1
  Vector type: Yeast Expression
  Selectable markers: TRP1
Growth in bacteria
  Bacterial resistance: Ampicillin, 100 μg/mL
  Growth temperature: 37°C
  Growth strain: DH5alpha
  Copy number: Low Copy
Gene/Insert
  Gene/Insert name: MDM2
  Species: H. sapiens (human)
  Insert size (bp): 1900
  Entrez Gene: MDM2 (a.k.a. ACTFS, HDMX, LSKB, hdm2)
  Tag / fusion protein: Gal1 promoter (N terminal on backbone)
  Cloning method: Restriction Enzyme; 5′ cloning site XhoI (not destroyed); 3′ cloning site BamHI (not destroyed)
  Sequencing primers: 5′ Gal1
Terms and licenses: Academic/Nonprofit Terms; Industry Terms: Not Available to Industry
How to cite: pRS314-MDM2 was a gift from Bert Vogelstein (Addgene plasmid # 18654 ; http://n2t.net/addgene:18654 ; RRID:Addgene_18654)
