[The description below was written by a language model from this plasmid's Addgene catalogue record.]
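Description:
pRS314-MDM2 is a yeast expression plasmid built on a pRS314 backbone that has been modified to carry the GAL1 promoter. pRS314 belongs to the pRS shuttle vector series and is generally known as a centromeric (CEN/ARS) plasmid, which fits the low copy number given in the record. It carries the TRP1 auxotrophic marker for selection in tryptophan-auxotrophic yeast strains and an ampicillin resistance gene for propagation and selection in E. coli. No feature table accompanies the entry, so the origins of replication, terminator and other backbone elements are not individually documented here.

The insert is human MDM2, about 1.9 kb, cloned by restriction digestion between XhoI at the 5′ end and BamHI at the 3′ end, with both sites preserved. The record lists the GAL1 promoter in the tag field as an N-terminal backbone element. This should be read as the promoter lying upstream of the insert rather than as a protein fusion, and no epitope tag or fusion partner is recorded. GAL1 is a strongly regulated yeast promoter, induced by galactose and repressed by glucose, so MDM2 expression can be switched on or off through the choice of carbon source.

The associated publication concerns how the MDM2 oncoprotein masks the transcriptional activation domain of the tumour suppressor p53. This suggests the plasmid was used to supply inducible MDM2 in yeast-based assays of p53 function, with the TRP1 marker allowing it to be maintained alongside plasmids carrying other markers. The record itself does not describe the specific assay design.
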