>Addgene plasmid #18654 | pRS314-MDM2 | addgene partial sequence | sequence record 23933 | M13-R
ACNGAATTACCCTCACTAAAGGGAACAAAAGCTGGTACCTGAAGTACGGATTAGAAGCCGCCGAGCGGGT
GACAGCCCTCCGAAGGAAGACTCTCCTCCGTGCGTCCTCGTCTTCACCGGTCGCGTTCCTGAAACGCAGA
TGTGCCTCGCGCCGCACTGCTCCGAACAATAAAGATTCTACAATACTAGCTTTTATGGTTATGAAGAGGA
AAAATTGGCAGTAACCTGGCCCCACAAACCTTCAAATGAACGAATCAAATTAACAACCATAGGATGATAA
TGCGATTAGTTTTTTAGCCTTATTTCTGGGGTAATTAATCAGCGAAGCGATGATTTTTGATCTATTAACA
GATATATAAATGCAAAAACTGCATAACCACTTTAACTAATACTTTCAACATTTTCGGTTTGTATTACTTC
TTATTCAAATGTAATAAAAGTATCAACTCGAGGAGAAAAAACTATAATGTGCAATACCAACATGTCTGTA
CCTACTGATGGTGCTGTAACCACCTCACAGATTCCAGCTTCGGAACAAGAGACCCTGGTTAGACCAAAGC
CATTGCTTTTGAAGTTATTAAAGTCTGTTGGTGCACAAAAAGACACTTATACTATGAAAGAGGTTCTTTT
TTATNGGGGCCAGTATATGATGACTAAACGATTATATGATGAGAAGCAACAACATATTGTATATTGTTCA
AATGATCTTCTAGGAGATTTGTTTGGCGTGCCAGGCTTCTCTGTGAAGAGCNCNGGAAATATATACNTGA
TCTACNGGACTGGTAGTAGTCATCNGCNGAATCTCGNACCNGNANTCTGTGAGGAGAAANGGNGNCCNNT
TGNGGGGGNGGTAN
